>Addgene plasmid #21389 | pCM3.23 | depositor full sequence | sequence record 9883 | Author sequence
CTTTCCTGCGTTATCCCCTGATTCTGTGGATAACCGTATTACCGCTAGCCAGGAAGAGTTTGTAGAAACG
CAAAAAGGCCATCCGTCAGGATGGCCTTCTGCTTAGTTTGATGCCTGGCAGTTTATGGCGGGCGTCCTGC
CCGCCACCCTCCGGGCCGTTGCTTCACAACGTTCAAATCCGCTCCCGGCGGATTTGTCCTACTCAGGAGA
GCGTTCACCGACAAACAACAGATAAAACGAAAGGCCCAGTCTTCCGACTGAGCCTTTCGTTTTATTTGAT
GCCTGGCAGTTCCCTACTCTCGCGTTAACGCTAGCATGGATCTCGGGCCCCAAATAATGATTTTATTTTG
ACTGATAGTGACCTGTTCGTTGCAACAAATTGATGAGCAATGCTTTTTTATAATGCCAAGTTTGTACAAA
AAAGCAGGCTTAATGCCGTCGTGCACCACTCCAACTTACGGTGTTTCGACCCAACTAGAAAGCCAAAGCT
CTGAATCGCCATCTCGTTCGTCCGTTATGACGCCAACGTCTCTGGATGGAGACAATAGTCCACGGAAGAG
ATTCCCCATCATCGACAATGTTCCAGCGGATCGTTGGCCGTCAACTCGGCGAGACGGATGGGTACGCGAA
TTTTCATTTTGTTCATCAATTACAGTAATAAAAAATTTTCAGAGCTCTGTTAGAGCGCCACCACCAGCTC
GTCTGACGCTATCGACGAACAACAGACACATCATGTCCCCGATTTCGAGCGCTTACAGTCAAACACCTAA
TTCGCTTTTGTCGCCAGCCATGTTCAATCCAAAGAGCAGAAGTATCTTTTCCCCGACTCTTCCTGCAACT
CCAATGAGTTATGGAAAATCATCGATGGACAAGAGTATGAAACAATCTCATGTCTACTTATTTTTCTGTA
ATTTCTTCAGGCCTGTTCTCTCCAACAGCTACAGAACCAATCGAGGTTGAGGCAACTGTCGAGTACTTGG
CTGATCTGGTTAAAGAGAAGAAACATCTTACGCTCTTTCCTCATATGTTCAGCAATGTTGAACGTTTGTT
GGATGATGGTACATAACCGCTCTGTGTTCCTACAAGTAATTATTTTATTTTAGAAATCGGTCGTGTCCGC
GTGGCTTTGTTCCAAACTGAGTTTCCGAGAGTTGAGCTTCCTGAGCCTGCTGGAGACATGATTTCGATCA
CTGAGAAGATTTATGTTCCAAAGAACGAATACCCAGACGTAATTTAACGAATTTCAAGTTTTCGAACAAC
TAAAACATTTCAGTATAACTTCGTCGGTAGAATTCTCGGCCCACGTGGGATGACCGCCAAGCAGCTTGAG
CAGGACACTGGATGCAAGATTATGGTCCGAGGAAAGGGATCAATGCGGGACAAGTCAAAGGTTTGATCTT
GTTACAATTTTATCTAAAACAAAGTTTAGTTGTTGAAGGAAAGTGCTCACCGTGGAAAGGCCAATTGGGA
GCATCTCGAAGACGATCTGCACGTTCTTGTGCAATGCGAAGACACTGAGAATCGTGTTCACATCAAATTG
CAAGCAGCACTCGAACAGGTCAAGAAGTTGCTCATTCCGGCTGTGAGTTATATGCTTCGTAAAATCTCTA
CAATAACCTATTTTCAGCCCGAGGGAACTGACGAGCTGAAGAGAAAACAACTTATGGAACTTGCAATCAT
CAACGGTACGTATCGTCCAATGAAGTCGCCAAACCCAGCTCGTGTGATGACTGCAGTTCCTCTGCTCTCT
CCAACTCCACTACGTAGTTCAGGTCCAGTTTTGATGTCGCCAACTCCTGGATCAGGACTCCCGTCAACGA
CATTTGGAGGATCGATCTTGGTAGAACAGTTCTTCAGTTTAAGTTTCATATTTTTAATTTCAGAGCCCCA
CTCTCACTGCATCCAACCTTCTCGGATCTAACGTCTTCGATTACTCGCTTCTGAGCCCGAGCATGTTTGA
TTCATTCAGCTCTCTTCAACTTGCAAGTGATTTGACGTTCCCGAAGTACCCAACAACCACTTCGTTTGTC
AACTCATTCCCTGGTCTTTTCACTTCTGCATCTTCTTTTGCCAATCAAACAAACACCAATGTGTCCCCGA
GTGGAGCAAGTCCCTCGGCTTCTTCAGTCAACAACACCTCTTTCTAAAAAGTTCACATTTATAACTCACA
CTCCCTTTGTTTTGTTCGTTCTCACCATTTTAGGTTACCATAGAATCATGTGCCATACATCATGTTGCCA
TTTTTTCCCCCTCTCATCTCCCCCATCTTTATCATGTCATCAATTGGTATCTACCATCTCACTCCTTTAG
GAATAGCATACACATACAGTTAGTAATAATTATGTAATGAGATACCTAATACCATTAATTCCTTTCTGTA
ATTTAAACTCGCCCTGCTGCTTTCACCATATGCTCTTTGATTTTTAAGTATCTTTTCCCTTTCTTCGCAG
ATCTTGAAAAGATATTTTAACATCAGAGAAAAACGGCAGGTGCCCCGGTAATAACATCTTATCAGGATAA
CCATTTTGGAGAATACTCATTGATACTTTTATTGATGCAGCTATTCCCCTACCCATTCATACTACCTCGA
ATGCCAAAGCACCCCCTTTATTTTTCTGTGTTATCTTAACGCTAACCCCTGTAGAATCTTCCCGGTTTGA
TGTAGTCATCAAAAATTTTTCATCTTTTCTAAATTTTTAGTAACTTGAGATTTTAATTTTCTTTCCCGCT
AGTTAGATATGTTCAAATCTCACATCCCCATCAAACCAGCCCCAAGTCCCCATTCTAAACCCCTACCCCT
TCCCAATCTGTCCATTATAATTTTAAGCACAAGTCCAAGAGCTAATATTTTTAGCAGTCTTTCACATTGA
CCATTTTCTCGGTACCCTGTTTTTGAGACCAAAATTTTGAATTTTGAAATTGAAATACAGGGCGAGATAA
AATAATAAAAAATAGTTTTTATTCAATTTTTCTTCCAGTTCATGTTTTAAAACGATTAAAAAGGAAACAT
TAGTTAGAAACATTTTCATTTCTTCAAACCCAGCTTTCTTGTACAAAGTGGGCATTATAAGAAAGCATTG
CTTATCAATTTGTTGCAACGAACAGGTCACTATCAGTCAAAATAAAATCATTATTTGCCATCCAGCTGCA
GCTCTGGCCCGTGTCTCAAAATCTCTGATGTTACATTGCACAAGATAAAAATATATCATCATGAACAATA
AAACTGTCTGCTTACATAAACAGTAATACAAGGGGTGTTATGAGCCATATTCAACGGGAAACGTCGAGGC
CGCGATTAAATTCCAACATGGATGCTGATTTATATGGGTATAAATGGGCTCGCGATAATGTCGGGCAATC
AGGTGCGACAATCTATCGCTTGTATGGGAAGCCCGATGCGCCAGAGTTGTTTCTGAAACATGGCAAAGGT
AGCGTTGCCAATGATGTTACAGATGAGATGGTCAGACTAAACTGGCTGACGGAATTTATGCCTCTTCCGA
CCATCAAGCATTTTATCCGTACTCCTGATGATGCATGGTTACTCACCACTGCGATCCCCGGAAAAACAGC
ATTCCAGGTATTAGAAGAATATCCTGATTCAGGTGAAAATATTGTTGATGCGCTGGCAGTGTTCCTGCGC
CGGTTGCATTCGATTCCTGTTTGTAATTGTCCTTTTAACAGCGATCGCGTATTTCGTCTCGCTCAGGCGC
AATCACGAATGAATAACGGTTTGGTTGATGCGAGTGATTTTGATGACGAGCGTAATGGCTGGCCTGTTGA
ACAAGTCTGGAAAGAAATGCATAAACTTTTGCCATTCTCACCGGATTCAGTCGTCACTCATGGTGATTTC
TCACTTGATAACCTTATTTTTGACGAGGGGAAATTAATAGGTTGTATTGATGTTGGACGAGTCGGAATCG
CAGACCGATACCAGGATCTTGCCATCCTATGGAACTGCCTCGGTGAGTTTTCTCCTTCATTACAGAAACG
GCTTTTTCAAAAATATGGTATTGATAATCCTGATATGAATAAATTGCAGTTTCATTTGATGCTCGATGAG
TTTTTCTAATCAGAATTGGTTAATTGGTTGTAACACTGGCAGAGCATTACGCTGACTTGACGGGACGGCG
CAAGCTCATGACCAAAATCCCTTAACGTGAGTTTTCGTTCCACTGAGCGTCAGACCCCGTAGAAAAGATC
AAAGGATCTTCTTGAGATCCTTTTTTTCTGCGCGTAATCTGCTGCTTGCAAACAAAAAAACCACCGCTAC
CAGCGGTGGTTTGTTTGCCGGATCAAGAGCTACCAACTCTTTTTCCGAAGGTAACTGGCTTCAGCAGAGC
GCAGATACCAAATACTGTCCTTCTAGTGTAGCCGTAGTTAGGCCACCACTTCAAGAACTCTGTAGCACCG
CCTACATACCTCGCTCTGCTAATCCTGTTACCAGTGGCTGCTGCCAGTGGCGATAAGTCGTGTCTTACCG
GGTTGGACTCAAGACGATAGTTACCGGATAAGGCGCAGCGGTCGGGCTGAACGGGGGGTTCGTGCACACA
GCCCAGCTTGGAGCGAACGACCTACACCGAACTGAGATACCTACAGCGTGAGCTATGAGAAAGCGCCACG
CTTCCCGAAGGGAGAAAGGCGGACAGGTATCCGGTAAGCGGCAGGGTCGGAACAGGAGAGCGCACGAGGG
AGCTTCCAGGGGGAAACGCCTGGTATCTTTATAGTCCTGTCGGGTTTCGCCACCTCTGACTTGAGCGTCG
ATTTTTGTGATGCTCGTCAGGGGGGCGGAGCCTATGGAAAAACGCCAGCAACGCGGCCTTTTTACGGTTC
CTGGCCTTTTGCTGGCCTTTTGCTCACATGTT
Features (pLannotate 1.2.2; 12 found; start..end, strand, type, name):
      1..46      +  rep_origin     RSF ori (fragment): Plasmids containing the RSF 1030 origin of replication can be propagated in E. coli cells that contain additional plasmids with compatible origins.
     73..100     -  terminator     rrnB T2 terminator: transcription terminator T2 from the E. coli rrnB gene
    232..275     +  terminator     rrnB T1 terminator: Escherichia coli rrnB; transcription terminator T1 from the E. coli rrnB gene
    332..416     +  protein_bind   attL3 (fragment): mutant version of attL; recombination site for the Gateway® LR reaction LR Clonase™
    407..427     +  protein_bind   attB1: mutant version of attB; core recombination site for the Gateway® BP reaction BP Clonase™
    433..879     +  CDS            gld-1 (fragment): GLD1_CAEEL - Experimental evidence at protein level: Swiss-Prot protein existence level 1. RNA-binding protein which recognizes the 5'-UACUCAU-3' RNA consensus sequence (PubMed:24838563). Binds sequences in both the 5'coding and the 3'-UTR region of rme-2 mRNA (PubMed:11562350). Binds sequences in the 3'-UTR region of cye-1 mRNA. Binds to cyb-2.1, cyb-2.2 and cyb-3 mRNA (PubMed:19758560). Binds sequences in the 3'-UTR region of tra-2 mRNA (PubMed:24838563). Germ line-specific tumor suppressor essential for oogenesis (PubMed:7601353). Controls the spatial pattern of translation of multiple ooge
    890..1840    +  CDS            gld-1 (fragment): GLD1_CAEEL - Experimental evidence at protein level: Swiss-Prot protein existence level 1. RNA-binding protein which recognizes the 5'-UACUCAU-3' RNA consensus sequence (PubMed:24838563). Binds sequences in both the 5'coding and the 3'-UTR region of rme-2 mRNA (PubMed:11562350). Binds sequences in the 3'-UTR region of cye-1 mRNA. Binds to cyb-2.1, cyb-2.2 and cyb-3 mRNA (PubMed:19758560). Binds sequences in the 3'-UTR region of tra-2 mRNA (PubMed:24838563). Germ line-specific tumor suppressor essential for oogenesis (PubMed:7601353). Controls the spatial pattern of translation of multiple ooge
   1884..2144    +  CDS            gld-1 (fragment): GLD1_CAEEL - Experimental evidence at protein level: Swiss-Prot protein existence level 1. RNA-binding protein which recognizes the 5'-UACUCAU-3' RNA consensus sequence (PubMed:24838563). Binds sequences in both the 5'coding and the 3'-UTR region of rme-2 mRNA (PubMed:11562350). Binds sequences in the 3'-UTR region of cye-1 mRNA. Binds to cyb-2.1, cyb-2.2 and cyb-3 mRNA (PubMed:19758560). Binds sequences in the 3'-UTR region of tra-2 mRNA (PubMed:24838563). Germ line-specific tumor suppressor essential for oogenesis (PubMed:7601353). Controls the spatial pattern of translation of multiple ooge
   3041..3061    -  protein_bind   attB2: mutant version of attB; core recombination site for the Gateway® BP reaction BP Clonase™
   3052..3136    -  protein_bind   attL4 (fragment): mutant version of attL; recombination site for the Gateway® LR reaction LR Clonase™
   3260..4069    +  CDS            KanR: aminoglycoside phosphotransferase; aph(3')-Ia; confers resistance to kanamycin in bacteria or G418 (Geneticin®) in eukaryotes
   4212..4800    +  rep_origin     ori: high-copy-number ColE1/pMB1/pBR322/pUC origin of replication
