[The description below was written by a language model from this plasmid's Addgene catalogue record and pLannotate feature annotations shown in this document.]
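Description:
pCM3.23 is a Gateway entry clone built in the pDONR201 donor backbone, carrying the C. elegans gld-1 open reading frame together with its downstream 3′ region. The roughly 2.6 kb insert was introduced by a BP recombination reaction, which consumed the vector's attP1 and attP2 sites. In the 4,862 nt depositor sequence the insert is flanked by attB1 and attB2 core sequences embedded in attL-type arms, as expected for an entry clone. The automated annotation labels these arms as attL3 and attL4 fragments, which probably reflects partial matching rather than a different site specificity. The plasmid is propagated in E. coli using a high-copy ColE1/pUC-type origin and is selected with kanamycin through the aph(3′)-Ia gene. The rrnB T1 and T2 terminators sit upstream of the recombination cassette and insulate the insert from read-through transcription coming from the backbone. A very short RSF origin match at the start of the sequence is only a fragment.

The gld-1 coding sequence is annotated as three separate fragments with short gaps between them, which suggests a genomic fragment retaining introns. About 900 bp of unannotated sequence follows the last coding segment before attB2, and this would correspond to the 3′ UTR and flanking region named in the insert description. GLD-1 is a germline RNA-binding protein and tumor suppressor that is required for oogenesis and controls translation of multiple target mRNAs. No promoter, tag or reporter is annotated, so the plasmid is not an expression construct in itself. It serves as a module to be moved by LR recombination into destination vectors, and the associated study examined 3′ UTRs as regulators of gene expression in the C. elegans germline.
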