Addgene plasmid #21389: pCM3.23
Depositing lab: Geraldine Seydoux. Depositing organization: Johns Hopkins University and School of Medicine. Publication: 3' UTRs are the primary regulators of gene expression in the C. elegans germline. Merritt C, Rasoloson D, Ko D, Seydoux G. Curr Biol. 2008 Oct 14;18(19):1476-82. doi: 10.1016/j.cub.2008.08.013. Epub 2008 Sep 25. PubMed 18818082.
Backbone
  Vector backbone: pDONR201
  Backbone size w/o insert (bp): 2257
  Vector type: Gateway
Growth in bacteria
  Bacterial resistance: Kanamycin, 50 μg/mL
  Growth temperature: 37°C
  Growth strain: DH5alpha
  Copy number: Unknown
Gene/Insert
  Gene/Insert name: gld-1 ORF+3' in pDONR201
  Species: C. elegans (nematode)
  Insert size (bp): 2607
  Entrez Gene: gld-1 (a.k.a. CELE_T23G11.3)
  Cloning method: Gateway Cloning; 5′ cloning site attP1 (destroyed during cloning); 3′ cloning site attP2 (destroyed during cloning)
  Sequencing primers: 5′ n/a; 3′ n/a
Terms and licenses: Academic/Nonprofit Terms; Industry Terms: Not Available to Industry
How to cite: pCM3.23 was a gift from Geraldine Seydoux (Addgene plasmid # 21389 ; http://n2t.net/addgene:21389 ; RRID:Addgene_21389)
