>Addgene plasmid #21389 | pCM3.23 | addgene partial sequence | sequence record 27176 | 21389 with pDONR201F 5'-TCGCGTTAACGCTAGCATGGATCTC
ATTTTGACTGATAGTGACCTGTTCGTTGCAACAAATTGATGAGCAATGCTTTTTTATAATGCCAACTTTG
TACAAAAAAGCAGGCTTAATGCCGTCGTGCACCACTCCAACTTACGGTGTTTCGACCCAACTAGAAAGCC
AAAGCTCTGAATCGCCATCTCGTTCGTCCGTTATGACGCCAACGTCTCTGGATGGAGACAATAGTCCACG
GAAGAGATTCCCCATCATCGACAATGTTCCAGCGGATCGTTGGCCGTCAACTCGGCGAGACGGATGGGTA
CGCGAATTTTCATTTTGTTCATCAATTACAGTAATAAAAAATTTTCAGAGCTCTGTTAGAGCGCCACCAC
CAGCTCGTCTGACGCTATCGACGAACAACAGACACATCATGTCCCCGATTTCGAGCGCTTACAGTCAAAC
ACCTAATTCGCTTTTGTCGCCAGCCATGTTCAATCCAAAGAGCAGAAGTATCTTTTCCCCGACTCTTCCT
GCAACTCCAATGAGTTATGGAAAATCATCGATGGACAAGAGTATGAAACAATCTCATGTCTACTTATTTT
TCTGTAATTTCTTCAGGCCTGTTCTCTCCAACAGCTACAGAACCAATCGAGGTTGAGGCAACTGTCGAGT
ACTTGGCTGATCTGGTTAAAGAGAAGAAAC
